>Addgene plasmid #71556 | pJK325 | depositor full sequence | sequence record 131415 | pJK325 sequence 6414 bps
TGGCGAATGGG
[124 nt withheld, positions 12-135]
C
[91 nt withheld, positions 137-227]
A
[49 nt withheld, positions 229-277]
CCTTTGACGTTGGAGTCCACGTTCTTT
[37 nt withheld, positions 305-341]
ACCCTATCTCGGTCTATTCTTTTGATTTATAAGGGATTTTGCCGATTTCGGCCTATTGGTTAAAAAATGA
GCTGATTTAACAAAAATTTAACGCGAATTTTAACAAAATATTAACGTTTACAATTTCAGGTGGCACTTTT
CGGGGAAATGTGCGCGGAACCCCTATTTGTTTATTTTTCTAAATACATTCAAATATGTATCCGCTCATGA
ATTAATTCTTAGAAAAACTCATCGAGCATCAAATGAAACTGCAATTTATTCATATCAGGATTATCAATAC
CATATTTTTGAAAAAGCCGTTTCTGTAATGAAGGAGAAAACTCACCGAGGCAGTTCCATAGGATGGCAAG
ATCCTGGTATCGGTCTGCGATTCCGACTCGTCCAACATCAATACAACCTATTAATTTCCCCTCGTCAAAA
ATAAGGTTATCAAGTGAGAAATCACCATGAGTGACGACTGAATCCGGTGAGAATGGCAAAAGTTTATGCA
TTTCTTTCCAGACTTGTTCAACAGGCCAGCCATTACGCTCGTCATCAAAATCACTCGCATCAACCAAACC
GTTATTCATTCGTGATTGCGCCTGAGCGAGACGAAATACGCGATCGCTGTTAAAAGGACAATTACAAACA
GGAATCGAATGCAACCGGCGCAGGAACACTGCCAGCGCATCAACAATATTTTCACCTGAATCAGGATATT
CTTCTAATACCTGGAATGCTGTTTTCCCGGGGATCGCAGTGGTGAGTAACCATGCATCATCAGGAGTACG
GATAAAATGCTTGATGGTCGGAAGAGGCATAAATTCCGTCAGCCAGTTTAGTCTGACCATCTCATCTGTA
ACATCATTGGCAACGCTACCTTTGCCATGTTTCAGAAACAACTCTGGCGCATCGGGCTTCCCATACAATC
GATAGATTGTCGCACCTGATTGCCCGACATTATCGCGAGCCCATTTATACCCATATAAATCAGCATCCAT
GTTGGAATTTAATCGCGGCCTAGAGCAAGACGTTTCCCGTTGAATATGGCTCATAACACCCCTTGTATTA
CTGTTTATGTAAGCAGACAGTTTTATTGTTCATGACCAAAATCCCTTAACGTGAGTTTTCGTTCCACTGA
GCGTCAGACCCCGTAGAAAAGATCAAAGGATCTTCTTGAGATCCTTTTTTTCTGCGCGTAATCTGCTGCT
TGCAAACAAAAAAACCACCGCTACCAGCGGTGGTTTGTTTGCCGGATCAAGAGCTACCAACTCTTTTTCC
GAAGGTAACTGGCTTCAGCAGAGCGCAGATACCAAATACTGTCCTTCTAGTGTAGCCGTAGTTAGGCCAC
CACTTCAAGAACTCTGTAGCACCGCCTACATACCTCGCTCTGCTAATCCTGTTACCAGTGGCTGCTGCCA
GTGGCGATAAGTCGTGTCTTACCGGGTTGGACTCAAGACGATAGTTACCGGATAAGGCGCAGCGGTCGGG
CTGAACGGGGGGTTCGTGCACACAGCCCAGCTTGGAGCGAACGACCTACACCGAACTGAGATACCTACAG
CGTGAGCTATGAGAAAGCGCCACGCTTCCCGAAGGGAGAAAGGCGGACAGGTATCCGGTAAGCGGCAGGG
TCGGAACAGGAGAGCGCACGAGGGAGCTTCCAGGGGGAAACGCCTGGTATCTTTATAGTCCTGTCGGGTT
TCGCCACCTCTGACTTGAGCGTCGATTTTTGTGATGCTCGTCAGGGGGGCGGAGCCTATGGAAAAACGCC
AGCAACGCGGCCTTTTTACGGTTCCTGGCCTTTTGCTGGCCTTTTGCTCACATGTTCTTTCCTGCGTTAT
CCCCTGATTCTGTGGATAACCGTATTACCGCCTTTGAGTGAGCTGATACCGCTCGCCGCAGCCGAACGAC
CGAGCGCAGCGAGTCAGTGAGCGAGGAAGCGGAAGAGCGCCTGATGCGGTATTTTCTCCTTACGCATCTG
TGCGGTATTTCACACCGCATATATGGTGCACTCTCAGTACAATCTGCTCTGATGCCGCATAGTTAAGCCA
GTATACACTCCGCTATCGCTACGTGACTGGGTCATGGCTGCGCCCCGACACCCGCCAACACCCGCTGACG
CGCCCTGACGGGCTTGTCTGCTCCCGGCATCCGCTTACAGACAAGCTGTGACCGTCTCCGGGAGCTGCAT
GTGTCAGAGGTTTTCACCGTCATCACCGAAACGCGCGAGGCAGCTGCGGTAAAGCTCATCAGCGTGGTCG
TGAAGCGATTCACAGATGTCTGCCTGTTCATCCGCGTCCAGCTCGTTGAGTTTCTCCAGAAGCGTTAATG
TCTGGCTTCTGATAAAGCGGGCCATGTTAAGGGCGGTTTTTTCCTGTTTGGTCACTGATGCCTCCGTGTA
AGGGGGATTTCTGTTCATGGGGGTAATGATACCGATGAAACGAGAGAGGATGCTCACGATACGGGTTACT
GATGATGAACATGCCCGGTTACTGGAACGTTGTGAGGGTAAACAACTGGCGGTATGGATGCGGCGGGACC
AGAGAAAAATCACTCAGGGTCAATGCCAGCGCTTCGTTAATACAGATGTAGGTGTTCCACAGGGTAGCCA
GCAGCATCCTGCGATGCAGATCCGGAACATAATGGTGCAGGGCGCTGACTTCCGCGTTTCCAGACTTTAC
GAAACACGGAAACCGAAGACCATTCATGTTGTTGCTCAGGTCGCAGACGTTTTGCAGCAGCAGTCGCTTC
ACGTTCGCTCGCGTATCGGTGATTCATTCTGCTAACCAGTAAGGCAACCCCGCCAGCCTAGCCGGGTCCT
CAACGACAGGAGCACGATCATGCGCACCCGTGGGGCCGCCATGCCGGCGATAATGGCCTGCTTCTCGCCG
AAACGTTTGGTGGCGGGACCAGTGACGAAGGCTTGAGCGAGGGCGTGCAAGATTCCGAATACCGCAAGCG
ACAGGCCGATCATCGTCGCGCTCCAGCGAAAGCGGTCCTCGCCGAAAATGACCCAGAGCGCTGCCGGCAC
CTGTCCTACGAGTTGCATGATAAAGAAGACAGTCATAAGTGCGGCGACGATAGTCATGCCCCGCGCCCAC
CGGAAGGAGCTGACTGGGTTGAAGGCTCTCAAGGGCATCGGTCGAGATCCCGGTGCCTAATGAGTGAGCT
AACTTACATTAATTGCGTTGCGCTCACTGCCCGCTTTCCAGTCGGGAAACCTGTCGTGCCAGCTGCATTA
ATGAATCGGCCAACGCGCGGGGAGAGGCGGTTTGCGTATTGGGCGCCAGGGTGGTTTTTCTTTTCACCAG
TGAGACGGGCAACAGCTGATTGCCCTTCACCGCCTGGCCCTGAGAGAGTTGCAGCAAGCGGTCCACGCTG
GTTTGCCCCAGCAGGCGAAAATCCTGTTTGATGGTGGTTAACGGCGGGATATAACATGAGCTGTCTTCGG
TATCGTCGTATCCCACTACCGAGATATCCGCACCAACGCGCAGCCCGGACTCGGTAATGGCGCGCATTGC
GCCCAGCGCCATCTGATCGTTGGCAACCAGCATCGCAGTGGGAACGATGCCCTCATTCAGCATTTGCATG
GTTTGTTGAAAACCGGACATGGCACTCCAGTCGCCTTCCCGTTCCGCTATCGGCTGAATTTGATTGCGAG
TGAGATATTTATGCCAGCCAGCCAGACGCAGACGCGCCGAGACAGAACTTAATGGGCCCGCTAACAGCGC
GATTTGCTGGTGACCCAATGCGACCAGATGCTCCACGCCCAGTCGCGTACCGTCTTCATGGGAGAAAATA
ATACTGTTGATGGGTGTCTGGTCAGAGACATCAAGAAATAACGCCGGAACATTAGTGCAGGCAGCTTCCA
CAGCAATGGCATCCTGGTCATCCAGCGGATAGTTAATGATCAGCCCACTGACGCGTTGCGCGAGAAGATT
GTGCACCGCCGCTTTACAGGCTTCGACGCCGCTTCGTTCTACCATCGACACCACCACGCTGGCACCCAGT
TGATCGGCGCGAGATTTAATCGCCGCGACAATTTGCGACGGCGCGTGCAGGGCCAGACTGGAGGTGGCAA
CGCCAATCAGCAACGACTGTTTGCCCGCCAGTTGTTGTGCCACGCGGTTGGGAATGTAATTCAGCTCCGC
CATCGCCGCTTCCACTTTTTCCCGCGTTTTCGCAGAAACGTGGCTGGCCTGGTTCACCACGCGGGAAACG
GTCTGATAAGAGACACCGGCATACTCTGCGACATCGTATAACGTTACTGGTTTCACATTCACCACCCTGA
ATTGACTCTCTTCCGGGCGCTATCATGCCATACCGCGAAAGGTTTTGCGCCATTCGATGGTGTCCGGGAT
CTCGACGCTCTCCCTTATGCGACTCCTGCATTAGGAAGCAGCCCAGTAGTAGGTTGAGGCCGTTGAGCAC
CGCCGCCGCAAGGAATGGTGCATGCAAGGAGATGGCGCCCAACAGTCCCCCGGCCACGGGGCCTGCCACC
ATACCCACGCCGAAACAAGCGCTCATGAGCCCGAAGTGGCGAGCCCGATCTTCCCCATCGGTGATGTCGG
CGATATAGGCGCCAGCAACCGCACCTGTGGCGCCGGTGATGCCGGCCACGATGCGTCCGGCGTAGAGGAT
CGAGATCTCGATCCCGCGAAATTAATACGACTCACTATAGGGGAATTGTGAGCGGATAACAATTCCCCTC
TAGAAATAATTTTGTTTAACTTTAAGAAGGAGATATACCATGGGCAGCAGCCATCATCATCATCATCACA
GCAGCGGCCTGGTGCCGCGCGGCAGCCATATGTGGCCAGCATCGCGCGCAGGGGCTGTGTTGACGATAAA
TCTTTCCGCTATTGCCGAAAATTACCGCTATCTTGTGAACAAACTGGGCAAAACAGTTTGCGCCGCAGTA
GTTAAGGCCGATGCTTATGGGCTTGGGGTTGCACAGGTGGCGCCCATTTTGGAACAGGTTGGCGCAAAAC
ATTTTTTTGTCGCACATGTGGATGAAGGGCTAGCCCTTAGGCCATATCTTTCACCCCACACATCAGTAAC
TGTGTTGCATGGTCCACGGCCGGATGCTGCTGAGGTTTGCGTACGCAATAATTTGCGGCCAGTTTTAAAT
AGCCTAAAACAGGTGGCTGTTTTGCGGGATCTGGCAGCCAAAATGGATAAGCCGCTGGATGTGGCCATTC
AACTGGATACGGGTATGTCTCGTTTTGGCCTTTCAGAGGCTGATATCCATAAACTGATGGCCACTCCTGA
ACTTTTGGAGGGGTTATCTGTCAGTCTGGTTATGAGTCATCTGGCCTGTGCAGATACGCCAGAAAACGCA
GCCAATGCCATGCAGCGTGAACGGTTTGAGAACTATGCACGCATGTTGCCAAAGGCAGCTTTAAGTCTTT
CTGCATCTTCTGGAATTTTTCTGGGGCAACCATTTCATTTTGATCTCGTGCGCCCTGGTGCCGCTTTGTA
TGGCGTAGCGCCGCAGAATGATGGTGTTAATCCACTTAAGCCTGTTGTGGGGTTGCAAACGCATATTCTG
CAAATTCGCACTTTATCCAAAGGGGATCGGGTGGGATATGGGCTTACGTGGCAAGCGACTGGCCCATGCC
GTGTTGCGACCATTGCGGTTGGATATGCTGATGGATTTGCCCGTGCGGGCGCTGCTGCAGGATGCGCTTG
GTATAAAGGATATCGGCTACCAATTCTGGGCCGAATCTCTATGGATTCCATGACAGTTGATCTTTCCGCA
GTGCCCGAAGGGCTGCTGGAAGAAGATAGCATGGTGGAACTTTTGAATGAGTCTTACGGCGTAGATGCTG
TGGCCAAAGCAGAAGGCACAATAGGCTACGAAGTACTGACATCTCTGGGGCGGCGTTATCATCGCGTTTA
TGCAACGGATGCCTGAAGCTTGCGGCCGCACTCGAGCACCACCACCACCACCACTGAGATCCGGCTGCTA
ACAAAGCCCGAAAGGAAGCTGAGTTGGCTGCTGCCACCGCTGAGCAATAACTAGCATAACCCCTTGGGGC
CTCTAAACGGGTCTTGAGGGGTTTTTTGCTGAAAGGAGGAACTATATCCGGAT
Features (pLannotate 1.2.2; 20 found; start..end, strand, type, name):
     12..467     +  rep_origin     f1 ori (sequence partly withheld): f1 bacteriophage origin of replication; arrow indicates direction of (+) strand synthesis
    494..551     +  promoter       AmpR promoter (fragment): bla
    560..1375    -  CDS            KanR: aminoglycoside phosphotransferase; aph(3')-Ia; confers resistance to kanamycin in bacteria or G418 (Geneticin®) in eukaryotes
   1497..2085    +  rep_origin     ori: high-copy-number ColE1/pMB1/pBR322/pUC origin of replication
   2271..2413    -  misc_feature   bom: basis of mobility region from pBR322
   2515..2706    -  CDS            rop: Rop protein, which maintains plasmids at low copy number; rop
   2723..3103    +  CDS            YPB1_ECOLX: Protein predicted: Swiss-Prot protein existence level 4. From Escherichia coli.
   3175..3466    -  CDS            TcR (fragment): tetracycline efflux protein; tet; confers resistance to tetracycline
   3481..3502    -  protein_bind   CAP binding site: CAP binding activates transcription in the presence of cAMP. E. coli catabolite activator protein
   3515..4597    -  CDS            lacI: lac repressor; lacI; The lac repressor binds to the lac operator to inhibit transcription in E. coli. This inhibition can be relieved by adding lactose or isopropyl-β-D-thiogalactopyranoside (IPTG).
   4598..4675    -  promoter       lacI promoter: lacI
   4683..4962    -  CDS            TcR (fragment): tetracycline efflux protein; tet; confers resistance to tetracycline
   4984..5002    +  promoter       T7 promoter: promoter for bacteriophage T7 RNA polymerase
   5003..5027    +  protein_bind   lac operator: The lac repressor binds to the lac operator to inhibit transcription in E. coli. This inhibition can be relieved by adding lactose or isopropyl-β-D-thiogalactopyranoside (IPTG). lac repressor encoded by lacI
   5042..5064    +  RBS            RBS: efficient ribosome binding site from bacteriophage T7 gene 10 (Olins and Rangwala, 1989)
   5083..5099    +  CDS            capTEV™ (fragment): composite tag for in vivo biotinylation, TEV protease cleavage, and 6xHis tagging
   5110..5127    +  CDS            thrombin site: thrombin recognition and cleavage site
   6258..6275    +  CDS            9xHis (fragment): 9xHis affinity tag
   6285..6334    +  CDS            SET1 (fragment): solubility-enhancement tag derived from T7 phage gene 10B
   6342..6389    +  terminator     T7 terminator: transcription terminator for bacteriophage T7 RNA polymerase
