[The description below was written by a language model from this plasmid's Addgene catalogue record and pLannotate feature annotations shown in this document.]
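Description:
pJK325 is a bacterial expression plasmid built on the pET28a backbone for producing a mutant form of alanine racemase (alr) from the acidophile Acetobacter aceti strain 1023. The 6,414 bp plasmid carries a kanamycin resistance gene (aminoglycoside phosphotransferase) for selection and replicates from a ColE1/pBR322-type origin accompanied by the bom and rop elements; an f1 phage origin is also present. The catalogue lists it as high copy, although rop normally moderates the copy number of pBR322-type replicons. The short tetracycline-resistance fragments and the predicted E. coli open reading frame in the feature table are backbone remnants rather than functional parts.

The alr coding sequence sits between the NdeI and HindIII sites, both retained, downstream of a T7 promoter, lac operator and the phage T7 gene 10 ribosome binding site, and is followed by a T7 terminator. The plasmid-borne lacI gene supplies lac repressor, so transcription is held off until induction with IPTG in a host that provides T7 RNA polymerase. Cloning into NdeI fuses the backbone-encoded N-terminal His6 tag and thrombin cleavage site to the enzyme, allowing metal-affinity purification and optional tag removal. The short tag-like annotations at the start of the reading frame and after the insert appear to be partial matches to the backbone's His-tag regions. The downstream His sequence is not listed as part of the product. The insert carries a substitution changing alanine-367 to aspartate, giving the protein designated H6AaAlr-A367D.

According to the depositor, the plasmid was made by subcloning the NdeI–HindIII fragment from a related plasmid, pJK303, rather than directly from a PCR product as the associated publication states. It is intended for overproduction and purification of the mutant racemase.
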