Addgene plasmid #71556: pJK325
Purpose: Production of Acetobacter aceti 1023 alanine racemase (alr) with N-terminal His tag and Ala367>Asp mutant (H6AaAlr-A367D)
Depositing lab: T. J. Kappock. Depositing organization: Washington University in Saint Louis. Publication: Alanine racemase from the acidophile Acetobacter aceti. Francois JA, Kappock TJ. Protein Expr Purif. 2007 Jan;51(1):39-48. Epub 2006 Jun 6. 10.1016/j.pep.2006.05.016 PubMed 16843006.
Backbone
  Vector backbone: pET28a
  Backbone size w/o insert (bp): 5369
  Total vector size (bp): 6414
  Vector type: Bacterial Expression
Growth in bacteria
  Bacterial resistance: Kanamycin, 50 μg/mL
  Growth temperature: 37°C
  Growth strain: DH5alpha
  Copy number: High Copy
Gene/Insert
  Gene/Insert name: alanine racemase (alt names: alr; AZ09_RS09230)
  Species: Acetobacter aceti 1023
  Mutation: changes alanine-367 to aspartate
  GenBank ID: WP_042787947.1 ABC71322.1
  Promoter: T7
  Tag / fusion protein: His6 (N terminal on backbone)
  Cloning method: Restriction Enzyme; 5′ cloning site NdeI (not destroyed); 3′ cloning site HindIII (not destroyed)
  Sequencing primers: 5′ T7 promoter; 3′ T7 terminator
Terms and licenses: Academic/Nonprofit Terms; Industry Terms: Not Available to Industry
Depositor comments: This plasmid is described as being cloned from a PCR product in the paper. It was actually produced by subcloning the NdeI-HindIII fragment from pJK303.
How to cite: pJK325 was a gift from T. J. Kappock (Addgene plasmid # 71556 ; http://n2t.net/addgene:71556 ; RRID:Addgene_71556)
