>Addgene plasmid #71556 | pJK325 | addgene partial sequence | sequence record 138897 | T7 5'-TAATACGACTCACTATAGGG-3'
TTTTGTTTAACTTTAAGAAGGAGATATACCATGGGCAGCAGCCATCATCATCATCATCACAGCAGCGGCC
TGGTGCCGCGCGGCAGCCATATGTGGCCAGCATCGCGCGCAGGGGCTGTGTTGACGATAAATCTTTCCGC
TATTGCCGAAAATTACCGCTATCTTGTGAACAAACTGGGCAAAACAGTTTGCGCCGCAGTAGTTAAGGCC
GATGCTTATGGGCTTGGGGTTGCACAGGTGGCGCCCATTTTGGAACAGGTTGGCGCAAAACATTTTTTTG
TCGCACATGTGGATGAAGGGCTAGCCCTTAGGCCATATCTTTCACCCCACACATCAGTAACTGTGTTGCA
TGGTCCACGGCCGGATGCTGCTGAGGTTTGCGTACGCAATAATTTGCGGCCAGTTTTAAATAGCCTAAAA
CAGGTGGCTGTTTTGCGGGATCTGGCAGCCAAAATGGATAAGCCGCTGGATGTGGCCATTCAACTGGATA
CGGGTATGTCTCGTTTTGGCCTTTCAGAGGCTGATATCCATAAACTGATGGCCACTCCTGAACTTTTGGA
GGGGTTATCTGTCAGTCTGGTTATGAGTCATCTGGCCTGTGCAGATACGCCAGAAAACGCAGCCAATGCC
ATGCAGCGTGAACGGTTTGAGAACTATGCACGCATGTTGCCAAAGGCAGCTTTAAGTCTTTCTGCATCTT
CTGGAATTTTTCTGGGGCAACCATTTCATTTTGATCTCGTGCGCCCTGGTGCCGCTTTGTATGGCGTAGC
GCCGCAGAATGATGGTGTTAATCCACTTAAGCCTGTTGTGGGGTTGCAAACGCATATTCTGCAAATTCGC
ACTTTATCCAAAGGGGATCGGGTGGGATATGGGCTTACGTGGCAAGCGACTGGCCCATGCCGTGTTGCGA
CCATTGCGGTTGGATATGCTGATGGATTTGCCCGTGCGGGCGCTGCTGCAGGATGCGCTTGGTATAAAGG
ATATCG
