>Addgene plasmid #71556 | pJK325 | addgene partial sequence | sequence record 138898 | T7term 5'-GCTAGTTATTGCTCAGCGG-3'
TTTGTTAGCAGCCGGATCTCAGTGGTGGTGGTGGTGGTGCTCGAGTGCGGCCGCAAGCTTCAGGCATCCG
TTGCATAAACGCGATGATAACGCCGCCCCAGAGATGTCAGTACTTCGTAGCCTATTGTGCCTTCTGCTTT
GGCCACAGCATCTACGCCGTAAGACTCATTCAAAAGTTCCACCATGCTATCTTCTTCCAGCAGCCCTTCG
GGCACTGCGGAAAGATCAACTGTCATGGAATCCATAGAGATTCGGCCCAGAATTGGTAGCCGATATCCTT
TATACCAAGCGCATCCTGCAGCAGCGCCCGCACGGGCAAATCCATCAGCATATCCAACCGCAATGGTCGC
AACACGGCATGGGCCAGTCGCTTGCCACGTAAGCCCATATCCCACCCGATCCCCTTTGGATAAAGTGCGA
ATTTGCAGAATATGCGTTTGCAACCCCACAACAGGCTTAAGTGGATTAACACCATCATTCTGCGGCGCTA
CGCCATACAAAGCGGCACCAGGGCGCACGAGATCAAAATGAAATGGTTGCCCCAGAAAAATTCCAGAAGA
TGCAGAAAGACTTAAAGCTGCCTTTGGCAACATGCGTGCATAGTTCTCAAACCGTTCACGCTGCATGGCA
TTGGCTGCGTTTTCTGGCGTATCTGCACAGGCCAGATGACTCATAACCAGACTGACAGATAACCCCTCCA
AAAGTTCAGGAGTGGCCATCAGTTTATGGATATCAGCCTCTGAAAGGCCAAAACGAGACATACCCGTATC
CAGTTGAATGGCCACATCCAGCGGCTTATCCATTTTGGCTGCCAGATCCCGCAAAACAGCCACCTGTTTT
AGGCTATTTAAAACTGGCCGCAAATTATTGCGTACGCAAACCTCAGCAGCATCCGGCCGTGGACCATGCA
ACACAGTTACTGATGTGTGGGGTGAAAGATATGGCCTAAGGGCTAGCCCTTCATCCACATGTGCGACAAA
AAAAT
